>Addgene plasmid #18305 | T4 Lysozyme N40D WT* | addgene partial sequence | sequence record 24093 | 3primeUP
CTANGAAAAAGCCCGCTCATTAGGCGGGCTCAGATCTGCTCATGGTTTGACAGCTTATCATCGATAAGCT
TCGGCAATAAATTCTTGATATGTTTTCATATGTTTCCTTTAAATATTTTAATTAGTAATTGTCTATTCAA
GTAATTGTGAATATACTATCACAATTCCAAGAGAAAGTAAACAGCTTTATAGATTTTTATACGCGTCCCA
AGTGCCAGTTCTAAACGTTGTAATGACTCGTTTTGCGCGATTAGGTGTTTGATTATACCATCTACTTTTA
GCTAAGTTAACTGCTGCTTCATCCCAGCGTTTTTGTTGAAGCATACGTAAAGAGTTAGTAAATCCTGCCA
CACCGGTTTCTCCCATTTGGAAAACCATATTAATCAATGCAGCGCGACGAACCGCATCAAGAGAATCATA
AACCGGTTTTAATTTAGCATTTCTCAGAATTCCGCGAACAGCAGCATCAACATCCTGATTAAAGAGTTTT
TCAGCCTCATCTTTTGTAATTACACCATTAGTATTACGCCCAATAGCTTTATCTAACTCAGATTTAGCAG
CATCAAGTGATGGACTTTTTGTAAGCAAATGACCGATGCCAATAGTGTAATAGCCTTCTGTGTCTTTATA
GATTTTAAGTCTAAGACCTTCATCTATACGTAACATTTCAAATATATTCATAATACCTCCTAAGCATCGA
TGGATCCTGTTTCCTGTGTGAAATTGTTATCCGCTCACAATTCCACACATTATACGAGCCGATGATTAAT
TGTCAACAGGGGGATGGGGAGTAAGCTGATCCTGTTTCCTGTGTGAAATTGTTATCCGCTCACAATTCCA
CACATTATACGAGCCGATGAATTAATTGTCAACAGGGGGGATGGGGAGTAAGCTCATCGATGGATCGATC
CNGGNTTCCCGGGGGNGAAANTGGTNATCCGCCTCACAATTCCNCACATTATACNAGCCGGAANNCATNA
AGGNGTAAAGCCCGGGGGGGNCCNAAAGGAGNGAGCTAACCTTACATTAANTGNGTTGCGCNCNCNGCCC
NNCTN
