[The description below was written by a language model from this plasmid's Addgene catalogue record.]
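Description:
T4 Lysozyme N40D WT* is a bacterial expression plasmid built on the pHS1403 backbone (about 5 kb) that carries a roughly 600 bp insert encoding bacteriophage T4 lysozyme, the product of phage gene e. It is maintained in E. coli as a high-copy plasmid under ampicillin selection. The record does not name the origin of replication or the promoter that drives expression, and no feature table is provided, so the regulatory elements of the backbone cannot be described from the available information.

The insert sits between BamHI and HindIII sites, both of which were preserved during cloning, so the fragment can be excised or transferred intact. According to the depositor's notes, the BamHI site lies 27 bp from the start codon and the HindIII site 115 bp from the stop codon, meaning short stretches of flanking sequence accompany the coding region. The encoded protein carries the substitution N40D, replacing asparagine 40 with aspartate, in the "WT*" background. In the T4 lysozyme literature, WT* generally denotes the cysteine-free pseudo-wild-type protein used as a reference for mutational work, although the record itself does not spell out this definition. No fusion tags or reporters are listed.

The record gives no explicit purpose. A single-site variant in an expression vector of this kind is suited to producing recombinant mutant lysozyme in bacteria for purification and comparison with the parent protein, for example in studies of protein stability, folding or structure. Distribution is limited to academic and nonprofit users.
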