Addgene plasmid #18305: T4 Lysozyme N40D WT*
Depositing lab: Brian Matthews. Depositing organization: University of Oregon.
Backbone
  Vector backbone: pHS1403
  Backbone size w/o insert (bp): 5000
  Vector type: Bacterial Expression
Growth in bacteria
  Bacterial resistance: Ampicillin, 100 μg/mL
  Growth temperature: 37°C
  Growth strain: DH5alpha
  Copy number: High Copy
Gene/Insert
  Gene/Insert name: T4 Lysozyme (alt name: AN40D)
  Species: Bacteriophage T4
  Insert size (bp): 600
  Mutation: N40D WT*
  GenBank ID: NP_049736
  Entrez Gene: e (a.k.a. T4p123)
  Cloning method: Restriction Enzyme; 5′ cloning site BamHI (not destroyed); 3′ cloning site HindIII (not destroyed)
  Sequencing primers: 5′ na; 3′ GGCGTATCACGAGGCCC
Terms and licenses: Academic/Nonprofit Terms; Industry Terms: Not Available to Industry
Depositor comments: The BamHI site is 27 bp from the ATG and the HindIII site is 115 bp from the stop.
How to cite: T4 Lysozyme N40D WT* was a gift from Brian Matthews (Addgene plasmid # 18305 ; http://n2t.net/addgene:18305 ; RRID:Addgene_18305)
